>Addgene plasmid #222393 | pLV-EGFP-Human-UTROPHIN_1-261 | addgene full sequence | sequence record 446518 | Addgene NGS Result
TTGAGATCCTTTTTTTCTGCGCGTAATCTGCTGCTTGCAAACAAAAAAACCACCGCTACCAGCGGTGGTT
TGTTTGCCGGATCAAGAGCTACCAACTCTTTTTCCGAAGGTAACTGGCTTCAGCAGAGCGCAGATACCAA
ATACTGTTCTTCTAGTGTAGCCGTAGTTAGGCCACCACTTCAAGAACTCTGTAGCACCGCCTACATACCT
CGCTCTGCTAATCCTGTTACCAGTGGCTGCTGCCAGTGGCGATAAGTCGTGTCTTACCGGGTTGGACTCA
AGACGATAGTTACCGGATAAGGCGCAGCGGTCGGGCTGAACGGGGGGTTCGTGCACACAGCCCAGCTTGG
AGCGAACGACCTACACCGAACTGAGATACCTACAGCGTGAGCTATGAGAAAGCGCCACGCTTCCCGAAGG
GAGAAAGGCGGACAGGTATCCGGTAAGCGGCAGGGTCGGAACAGGAGAGCGCACGAGGGAGCTTCCAGGG
GGAAACGCCTGGTATCTTTATAGTCCTGTCGGGTTTCGCCACCTCTGACTTGAGCGTCGATTTTTGTGAT
GCTCGTCAGGGGGGCGGAGCCTATGGAAAAACGCCAGCAACGCGGCCTTTTTACGGTTCCTGGCCTTTTG
CTGGCCTTTTGCTCACATGTTCTTTCCTGCGTTATCCCCTGATTCTGTGGATAACCGTATTACCGCCTTT
GAGTGAGCTGATACCGCTCGCCGCAGCCGAACGACCGAGCGCAGCGAGTCAGTGAGCGAGGAAGCGGAAG
AGCGCCCAATACGCAAACCGCCTCTCCCCGCGCGTTGGCCGATTCATTAATGCAGCTGGCACGACAGGTT
TCCCGACTGGAAAGCGGGCAGTGAGCGCAACGCAATTAATGTGAGTTAGCTCACTCATTAGGCACCCCAG
GCTTTACACTTTATGCTTCCGGCTCGTATGTTGTGTGGAATTGTGAGCGGATAACAATTTCACACAGGAA
ACAGCTATGACCATGATTACGCCAAGCGCGCAATTAACCCTCACTAAAGGGAACAAAAGCTGGAGCTGCA
AGCTTAATGTAGTCTTATGCAATACTCTTGTAGTCTTGCAACATGGTAACGATGAGTTAGCAACATGCCT
TACAAGGAGAGAAAAAGCACCGTGCATGCCGATTGGTGGAAGTAAGGTGGTACGATCGTGCCTTATTAGG
AAGGCAACAGACGGGTCTGACATGGATTGGACGAACCACTGAATTGCCGCATTGCAGAGATATTGTATTT
AAGTGCCTAGCTCGATACATAAACGGGTCTCTCTGGTTAGACCAGATCTGAGCCTGGGAGCTCTCTGGCT
AACTAGGGAACCCACTGCTTAAGCCTCAATAAAGCTTGCCTTGAGTGCTTCAAGTAGTGTGTGCCCGTCT
GTTGTGTGACTCTGGTAACTAGAGATCCCTCAGACCCTTTTAGTCAGTGTGGAAAATCTCTAGCAGTGGC
GCCCGAACAGGGACTTGAAAGCGAAAGGGAAACCAGAGGAGCTCTCTCGACGCAGGACTCGGCTTGCTGA
AGCGCGCACGGCAAGAGGCGAGGGGCGGCGACTGGTGAGTACGCCAAAAATTTTGACTAGCGGAGGCTAG
AAGGAGAGAGATGGGTGCGAGAGCGTCAGTATTAAGCGGGGGAGAATTAGATCGCGATGGGAAAAAATTC
GGTTAAGGCCAGGGGGAAAGAAAAAATATAAATTAAAACATATAGTATGGGCAAGCAGGGAGCTAGAACG
ATTCGCAGTTAATCCTGGCCTGTTAGAAACATCAGAAGGCTGTAGACAAATACTGGGACAGCTACAACCA
TCCCTTCAGACAGGATCAGAAGAACTTAGATCATTATATAATACAGTAGCAACCCTCTATTGTGTGCATC
AAAGGATAGAGATAAAAGACACCAAGGAAGCTTTAGACAAGATAGAGGAAGAGCAAAACAAAAGTAAGAC
CACCGCACAGCAAGCGGCCGCTGATCTTCAGACCTGGAGGAGGAGATATGAGGGACAATTGGAGAAGTGA
ATTATATAAATATAAAGTAGTAAAAATTGAACCATTAGGAGTAGCACCCACCAAGGCAAAGAGAAGAGTG
GTGCAGAGAGAAAAAAGAGCAGTGGGAATAGGAGCTTTGTTCCTTGGGTTCTTGGGAGCAGCAGGAAGCA
CTATGGGCGCAGCGTCAATGACGCTGACGGTACAGGCCAGACAATTATTGTCTGGTATAGTGCAGCAGCA
GAACAATTTGCTGAGGGCTATTGAGGCGCAACAGCATCTGTTGCAACTCACAGTCTGGGGCATCAAGCAG
CTCCAGGCAAGAATCCTGGCTGTGGAAAGATACCTAAAGGATCAACAGCTCCTGGGGATTTGGGGTTGCT
CTGGAAAACTCATTTGCACCACTGCTGTGCCTTGGAATGCTAGTTGGAGTAATAAATCTCTGGAACAGAT
TTGGAATCACACGACCTGGATGGAGTGGGACAGAGAAATTAACAATTACACAAGCTTAATACACTCCTTA
ATTGAAGAATCGCAAAACCAGCAAGAAAAGAATGAACAAGAATTATTGGAATTAGATAAATGGGCAAGTT
TGTGGAATTGGTTTAACATAACAAATTGGCTGTGGTATATAAAATTATTCATAATGATAGTAGGAGGCTT
GGTAGGTTTAAGAATAGTTTTTGCTGTACTTTCTATAGTGAATAGAGTTAGGCAGGGATATTCACCATTA
TCGTTTCAGACCCACCTCCCAACCCCGAGGGGACCCGACAGGCCCGAAGGAATAGAAGAAGAAGGTGGAG
AGAGAGACAGAGACAGATCCATTCGATTAGTGAACGGATCTCGACGGTATCGGTTAACTTTTAAAAGAAA
AGGGGGGATTGGGGGGTACAGTGCAGGGGAAAGAATAGTAGACATAATAGCAACAGACATACAAACTAAA
GAATTACAAAAACAAATTACAAAATTCAAAATTTTATCGATAAGCTTGGGAGTTCCGCGTTACATAACTT
ACGGTAAATGGCCCGCCTGGCTGACCGCCCAACGACCCCCGCCCATTGACGTCAATAATGACGTATGTTC
CCATAGTAACGCCAATAGGGACTTTCCATTGACGTCAATGGGTGGAGTATTTACGGTAAACTGCCCACTT
GGCAGTACATCAAGTGTATCATATGCCAAGTACGCCCCCTATTGACGTCAATGACGGTAAATGGCCCGCC
TGGCATTATGCCCAGTACATGACCTTATGGGACTTTCCTACTTGGCAGTACATCTACGTATTAGTCATCG
CTATTACCATGGTGATGCGGTTTTGGCAGTACATCAATGGGCGTGGATAGCGGTTTGACTCACGGGGATT
TCCAAGTCTCCACCCCATTGACGTCAATGGGAGTTTGTTTTGGCACCAAAATCAACGGGACTTTCCAAAA
TGTCGTAACAACTCCGCCCCATTGACGCAAATGGGCGGTAGGCGTGTACGGTGGGAGGTCTATATAAGCA
GAGCTCGTTTAGTGAACCGTCAGATCGCCTGGAGACGCCATCCACGCTGTTTTGACCTCCATAGAAGACA
CCGACTCTAGAGGATCCAAACCATGGTGAGCAAGGGCGAGGAGCTGTTCACCGGGGTGGTGCCCATCCTG
GTCGAGCTGGACGGCGACGTAAACGGCCACAAGTTCAGCGTGTCCGGCGAGGGCGAGGGCGATGCCACCT
ACGGCAAGCTGACCCTGAAGTTCATCTGCACCACCGGCAAGCTGCCCGTGCCCTGGCCCACCCTCGTGAC
CACCCTGACCTACGGCGTGCAGTGCTTCAGCCGCTACCCCGACCACATGAAGCAGCACGACTTCTTCAAG
TCCGCCATGCCCGAAGGCTACGTCCAGGAGCGCACCATCTTCTTCAAGGACGACGGCAACTACAAGACCC
GCGCCGAGGTGAAGTTCGAGGGCGACACCCTGGTGAACCGCATCGAGCTGAAGGGCATCGACTTCAAGGA
GGACGGCAACATCCTGGGGCACAAGCTGGAGTACAACTACAACAGCCACAACGTCTATATCATGGCCGAC
AAGCAGAAGAACGGCATCAAGGTGAACTTCAAGATCCGCCACAACATCGAGGACGGCAGCGTGCAGCTCG
CCGACCACTACCAGCAGAACACCCCCATCGGCGACGGCCCCGTGCTGCTGCCCGACAACCACTACCTGAG
CACCCAGTCCGCCCTGAGCAAAGACCCCAACGAGAAGCGCGATCACATGGTCCTGCTGGAGTTCGTGACC
GCCGCCGGGATCACTCTCGGCATGGACGAGCTGTACAAGTCCGGAACCATGGCCAAGTATGGAGAACATG
AAGCCAGTCCTGACAATGGGCAGAACGAATTCAGTGATATCATTAAGTCCAGATCTGATGAACACAATGA
CGTACAGAAGAAAACCTTTACCAAATGGATAAATGCTCGATTTTCAAAGAGTGGGAAACCACCCATCAAT
GATATGTTCACAGACCTCAAAGATGGAAGGAAGCTATTGGATCTTCTAGAAGGCCTCACAGGAACATCAC
TGCCAAAGGAACGTGGTTCCACAAGGGTACATGCCTTAAATAACGTCAACAGAGTGCTGCAGGTTTTACA
TCAGAACAATGTGGAATTAGTGAATATAGGGGGAACCGACATTGTGGATGGAAATCACAAACTGACTTTG
GGGTTACTTTGGAGCATCATTTTGCACTGGCAGGTGAAAGATGTCATGAAGGATGTCATGTCGGACCTGC
AGCAGACGAACAGTGAGAAGATCCTGCTCAGCTGGGTGCGTCAGACCACCAGGCCCTACAGCCAAGTCAA
CGTCCTCAACTTCACCACCAGCTGGACAGATGGACTCGCCTTTAATGCTGTCCTCCACCGACATAAACCT
GATCTCTTCAGCTGGGATAAAGTTGTCAAAATGTCACCAATTGAGAGACTTGAACATGCCTTCAGCAAGG
CTCAAACTTATTTGGGAATTGAAAAGCTGTTAGATCCTGAAGATGTTGCCGTTCGGCTTCCTGACAAGAA
ATCCATAATTATGTATTTAACATCTTTGTTTGAGGTGCTACCTCAGCAAGTCACCATAGACTAACTCGAC
AATCAACCTCTGGATTACAAAATTTGTGAAAGATTGACTGGTATTCTTAACTATGTTGCTCCTTTTACGC
TATGTGGATACGCTGCTTTAATGCCTTTGTATCATGCTATTGCTTCCCGTATGGCTTTCATTTTCTCCTC
CTTGTATAAATCCTGGTTGCTGTCTCTTTATGAGGAGTTGTGGCCCGTTGTCAGGCAACGTGGCGTGGTG
TGCACTGTGTTTGCTGACGCAACCCCCACTGGTTGGGGCATTGCCACCACCTGTCAGCTCCTTTCCGGGA
CTTTCGCTTTCCCCCTCCCTATTGCCACGGCGGAACTCATCGCCGCCTGCCTTGCCCGCTGCTGGACAGG
GGCTCGGCTGTTGGGCACTGACAATTCCGTGGTGTTGTCGGGGAAGCTGACGTCCTTTCCATGGCTGCTC
GCCTGTGTTGCCACCTGGATTCTGCGCGGGACGTCCTTCTGCTACGTCCCTTCGGCCCTCAATCCAGCGG
ACCTTCCTTCCCGCGGCCTGCTGCCGGCTCTGCGGCCTCTTCCGCGTCTTCGCCTTCGCCCTCAGACGAG
TCGGATCTCCCTTTGGGCCGCCTCCCCGCCTGGAATTCGAGCTCGGTACCTTTAAGACCAATGACTTACA
AGGCAGCTGTAGATCTTAGCCACTTTTTAAAAGAAAAGGGGGGACTGGAAGGGCTAATTCACTCCCAACG
AAGACAAGATCTGCTTTTTGCTTGTACTGGGTCTCTCTGGTTAGACCAGATCTGAGCCTGGGAGCTCTCT
GGCTAACTAGGGAACCCACTGCTTAAGCCTCAATAAAGCTTGCCTTGAGTGCTTCAAGTAGTGTGTGCCC
GTCTGTTGTGTGACTCTGGTAACTAGAGATCCCTCAGACCCTTTTAGTCAGTGTGGAAAATCTCTAGCAG
TAGTAGTTCATGTCATCTTATTATTCAGTATTTATAACTTGCAAAGAAATGAATATCAGAGAGTGAGAGG
AACTTGTTTATTGCAGCTTATAATGGTTACAAATAAAGCAATAGCATCACAAATTTCACAAATAAAGCAT
TTTTTTCACTGCATTCTAGTTGTGGTTTGTCCAAACTCATCAATGTATCTTATCATGTCTGGCTCTAGCT
ATCCCGCCCCTAACTCCGCCCATCCCGCCCCTAACTCCGCCCAGTTCCGCCCATTCTCCGCCCCATGGCT
GACTAATTTTTTTTATTTATGCAGAGGCCGAGGCCGCCTCGGCCTCTGAGCTATTCCAGAAGTAGTGAGG
AGGCTTTTTTGGAGGCCTAGGGACGTACCCAATTCGCCCTATAGTGAGTCGTATTACGCGCGCTCACTGG
CCGTCGTTTTACAACGTCGTGACTGGGAAAACCCTGGCGTTACCCAACTTAATCGCCTTGCAGCACATCC
CCCTTTCGCCAGCTGGCGTAATAGCGAAGAGGCCCGCACCGATCGCCCTTCCCAACAGTTGCGCAGCCTG
AATGGCGAATGGG
[124 nt withheld, positions 6594-6717]
C
[91 nt withheld, positions 6719-6809]
A
[49 nt withheld, positions 6811-6859]
CCTTTGACGTTGGAGTCCACGTTCTTT
[37 nt withheld, positions 6887-6923]
ACCCTATCTCGGTCTATTCTTTTGATTTATAAGGGATTTTGCCGATTTCGGCCTATTGGTTAAAAAATGA
GCTGATTTAACAAAAATTTAACGCGAATTTTAACAAAATATTAACGCTTACAATTTAGGTGGCACTTTTC
GGGGAAATGTGCGCGGAACCCCTATTTGTTTATTTTTCTAAATACATTCAAATATGTATCCGCTCATGAG
ACAATAACCCTGATAAATGCTTCAATAATATTGAAAAAGGAAGAGTATGAGTATTCAACATTTCCGTGTC
GCCCTTATTCCCTTTTTTGCGGCATTTTGCCTTCCTGTTTTTGCTCACCCAGAAACGCTGGTGAAAGTAA
AAGATGCTGAAGATCAGTTGGGTGCACGAGTGGGTTACATCGAACTGGATCTCAACAGCGGTAAGATCCT
TGAGAGTTTTCGCCCCGAAGAACGTTTTCCAATGATGAGCACTTTTAAAGTTCTGCTATGTGGCGCGGTA
TTATCCCGTATTGACGCCGGGCAAGAGCAACTCGGTCGCCGCATACACTATTCTCAGAATGACTTGGTTG
AGTACTCACCAGTCACAGAAAAGCATCTTACGGATGGCATGACAGTAAGAGAATTATGCAGTGCTGCCAT
AACCATGAGTGATAACACTGCGGCCAACTTACTTCTGACAACGATCGGAGGACCGAAGGAGCTAACCGCT
TTTTTGCACAACATGGGGGATCATGTAACTCGCCTTGATCGTTGGGAACCGGAGCTGAATGAAGCCATAC
CAAACGACGAGCGTGACACCACGATGCCTGTAGCAATGGCAACAACGTTGCGCAAACTATTAACTGGCGA
ACTACTTACTCTAGCTTCCCGGCAACAATTAATAGACTGGATGGAGGCGGATAAAGTTGCAGGACCACTT
CTGCGCTCGGCCCTTCCGGCTGGCTGGTTTATTGCTGATAAATCTGGAGCCGGTGAGCGTGGGTCTCGCG
GTATCATTGCAGCACTGGGGCCAGATGGTAAGCCCTCCCGTATCGTAGTTATCTACACGACGGGGAGTCA
GGCAACTATGGATGAACGAAATAGACAGATCGCTGAGATAGGTGCCTCACTGATTAAGCATTGGTAACTG
TCAGACCAAGTTTACTCATATATACTTTAGATTGATTTAAAACTTCATTTTTAATTTAAAAGGATCTAGG
TGAAGATCCTTTTTGATAATCTCATGACCAAAATCCCTTAACGTGAGTTTTCGTTCCACTGAGCGTCAGA
CCCCGTAGAAAAGATCAAAGGATCTTC
Features (pLannotate 1.2.2; 27 found; start..end, strand, type, name):
      1..589     +  rep_origin     ori: high-copy-number ColE1/pMB1/pBR322/pUC origin of replication
    772..864     +  CDS            lacI (fragment): lac repressor; lacI; The lac repressor binds to the lac operator to inhibit transcription in E. coli. This inhibition can be relieved by adding lactose or isopropyl-β-D-thiogalactopyranoside (IPTG).
    877..898     +  protein_bind   CAP binding site: CAP binding activates transcription in the presence of cAMP. E. coli catabolite activator protein
    913..943     +  promoter       lac promoter: promoter for the E. coli lac operon
    951..967     +  protein_bind   lac operator: The lac repressor binds to the lac operator to inhibit transcription in E. coli. This inhibition can be relieved by adding lactose or isopropyl-β-D-thiogalactopyranoside (IPTG). lac repressor encoded by lacI
   1012..1030    +  promoter       T3 promoter: promoter for bacteriophage T3 RNA polymerase
   1058..1284    +  promoter       RSV promoter: Rous sarcoma virus enhancer/promoter
   1285..1465    +  LTR            5' LTR (truncated): truncated 5' long terminal repeat (LTR) from HIV-1
   1512..1637    +  misc_feature   HIV-1 Ψ: packaging signal of human immunodeficiency virus type 1
   1621..1984    +  CDS            HIV-1 gag (fragment): gag protein from human immunodeficiency virus 1; gag
   2130..2363    +  misc_feature   RRE: The Rev response element (RRE) of HIV-1 allows for Rev-dependent mRNA export from the nucleus to the cytoplasm.
   2740..2840    +  CDS            Rev (fragment): human immunodeficiency virus 1 (HIV-1) Rev protein; rev; enhances nuclear export of unspliced and incompletely spliced viral mRNAs
   2859..2975    +  misc_feature   cPPT/CTS: central polypurine tract and central termination sequence of HIV-1
   2998..3301    +  enhancer       CMV enhancer: human cytomegalovirus immediate early enhancer
   3302..3505    +  promoter       CMV promoter: human cytomegalovirus (CMV) immediate early promoter
   3593..4309    +  CDS            EGFP: EGFP is a basic (constitutively fluorescent) green fluorescent protein published in 1996, derived from Aequorea victoria. It is reported to be a rapidly-maturing weak dimer with moderate acid sensitivity.
   4319..5101    +  CDS            UTRN (fragment): UTRN_HUMAN - Also known as DMDL, DRP1. Experimental evidence at protein level: Swiss-Prot protein existence level 1. May play a role in anchoring the cytoskeleton to the plasma membrane. From Homo sapiens (Human).
   5111..5699    +  misc_feature   WPRE: woodchuck hepatitis virus posttranscriptional regulatory element
   5716..5784    +  CDS            nef (fragment): NEF_HV1Z2 - Experimental evidence at protein level: Swiss-Prot protein existence level 1. Extracellular Nef protein targets CD4(+) T-lymphocytes for apoptosis by interacting with CXCR4 surface receptors. From Human immunodeficiency virus type 1 group M subtype D (isolate Z2/CDC-Z34) (HIV-1).
   5786..6019    +  LTR            3' LTR (ΔU3): self-inactivating 3' long terminal repeat (LTR) from HIV-1
   6091..6212    +  polyA_signal   SV40 poly(A) signal: SV40 polyadenylation signal
   6252..6387    +  rep_origin     SV40 ori: SV40 origin of replication
   6408..6426    -  promoter       T7 promoter: promoter for bacteriophage T7 RNA polymerase
   6434..6589    +  CDS            lacZα (fragment): LacZα fragment of β-galactosidase; lacZ fragment
   6594..7022    +  rep_origin     f1 ori (sequence partly withheld): f1 bacteriophage origin of replication; arrow indicates direction of (+) strand synthesis
   7075..7179    +  promoter       AmpR promoter: bla
   7180..8040    +  CDS            AmpR: β-lactamase; bla; confers resistance to ampicillin, carbenicillin, and related antibiotics
