[The description below was written by a language model from this plasmid's Addgene catalogue record and pLannotate feature annotations shown in this document.]
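Description:
pLV-EGFP-Human-UTROPHIN_1-261 is an 8.2 kb lentiviral transfer plasmid built on the pLenti-MP2 backbone for expressing a fluorescent F-actin probe in mammalian cells. It is propagated in E. coli through a high-copy ColE1/pUC-type origin with ampicillin selection (AmpR/β-lactamase). The backbone also retains an f1 origin, remnants of a lac/lacZα cloning region with T3 and T7 promoters, and an SV40 origin and poly(A) signal downstream of the viral cassette. No mammalian selection marker is annotated, so transduced cells would be identified by their green fluorescence.

The viral portion has a third-generation, self-inactivating layout. An RSV promoter replaces the U3 region of a truncated HIV-1 5' LTR to drive genomic RNA production in packaging cells. It is followed by the Ψ packaging signal with a gag fragment, the Rev response element for Rev-dependent nuclear export, and the cPPT/CTS element, which aids nuclear import of the reverse-transcribed genome. The 3' LTR carries a ΔU3 deletion, so the integrated provirus lacks LTR promoter activity and expression depends on the internal promoter.

That internal cassette uses the CMV immediate-early enhancer and promoter to drive EGFP fused at its C-terminus to residues 1–261 of human utrophin (UTRN), with the sequence recorded as derived from an earlier GFP-utrophin plasmid. A WPRE follows to enhance transcript stability and expression. According to the record, the fusion is intended to detect filamentous actin in live or fixed cells and in tissues, delivered either by transfection or by lentiviral transduction.
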