Addgene plasmid #222393: pLV-EGFP-Human-UTROPHIN_1-261
Purpose: Express in mammalian cells the EGFP fused to residues 1-261 of Human Utrophin to detect filamentous actin in live, fix cels or tissues.
Depositing lab: Pantelis Tsoulfas. Depositing organization: University of Miami.
Backbone
  Vector backbone: pLenti-MP2
  Backbone manufacturer: Pantelis Tsoulfas
  Backbone size w/o insert (bp): 6698
  Total vector size (bp): 8210
  Vector type: Mammalian Expression, Lentiviral
Growth in bacteria
  Bacterial resistance: Ampicillin, 100 μg/mL
  Growth temperature: 37°C
  Growth strain: NEB Stable
  Copy number: High Copy
Gene/Insert
  Gene/Insert name: Human Utrophin residues 1-261 and EGFP (alt name: dystrophin-related protein)
  Species: H. sapiens (human); Homo Sapiens
  Insert size (bp): 1512
  Mutation: Sequence is derived from ADDGENE Plasmid #26737-GFP
  GenBank ID: X69086
  Entrez Gene: UTRN (a.k.a. DMDL, DRP, DRP1)
  Promoter: CMV promoter and enhancer
  Tag / fusion protein: EGFP (N terminal on insert); Human UTROPHIN 1-261 (C terminal on insert)
  Cloning method: Restriction Enzyme; 5′ cloning site BamHI (not destroyed); 3′ cloning site None (unknown if destroyed)
  Sequencing primers: 5′ LCNX; 3′ WPRE-R
Terms and licenses: Academic/Nonprofit Terms; Industry Terms: Not Available to Industry
How to cite: pLV-EGFP-Human-UTROPHIN_1-261 was a gift from Pantelis Tsoulfas (Addgene plasmid # 222393 ; http://n2t.net/addgene:222393 ; RRID:Addgene_222393)
